Addgene plasmid #56397: mPapaya-LaminA-C-18
Purpose: Localization: Nuclear Envelope, Excitation: 530, Emission: 541
Depositing lab: Michael Davidson. Depositing organization: Florida State University, Tallahassee. Publication: An engineered monomeric Zoanthus sp. yellow fluorescent protein. Hoi H, Howe ES, Ding Y, Zhang W, Baird MA, Sell BR, Allen JR, Davidson MW, Campbell RE. Chem Biol. 2013 Oct 24;20(10):1296-304. doi: 10.1016/j.chembiol.2013.08.008. Epub 2013 Oct 3. PubMed 24094838.
Backbone
  Vector backbone: mPapaya-C1
  Backbone size w/o insert (bp): 4750
  Vector type: Mammalian Expression
  Selectable markers: Neomycin (select with G418)
Growth in bacteria
  Bacterial resistance: Kanamycin, 50 μg/mL
  Growth temperature: 37°C
  Growth strain: DH5alpha
  Copy number: High Copy
Gene/Insert
  Gene/Insert name: LaminA (alt name: NM_170707.2)
  Species: H. sapiens (human)
  Entrez Gene: LMNA (a.k.a. CDCD1, CDDC, CMD1A, CMT2B1, EMD2, FPL, FPLD, FPLD2, HGPS, IDC, LDP1, LFP, LGMD1B, LMN1, LMNC, LMNL1, MADA, PRO1)
  Promoter: CMV
  Tag / fusion protein: mPapaya (N terminal on backbone)
  Cloning method: Unknown
  Sequencing primers: 5′ CMV-F; 3′ SV40pA-R
Terms and licenses: Academic/Nonprofit Terms; Industry Terms: Not Available to Industry
Depositor comments: . Excitation = 530; Emission = 541
How to cite: mPapaya-LaminA-C-18 was a gift from Michael Davidson (Addgene plasmid # 56397 ; http://n2t.net/addgene:56397 ; RRID:Addgene_56397)
