[The description below was written by a language model from this plasmid's Addgene catalogue record.]
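Description:
mPapaya-LaminA-C-18 is a mammalian expression plasmid built on the mPapaya-C1 backbone (about 4.75 kb without insert), a C1-style fusion vector in which the fluorescent protein sits upstream of the cloning site so that it is joined to the N terminus of the inserted protein. It is maintained as a high-copy plasmid in E. coli under kanamycin selection, and it carries a neomycin resistance marker that allows G418 selection of transfected mammalian cells. The record does not include a feature table, so the origin of replication and other backbone elements are not itemised. The listed sequencing primers imply a CMV promoter at the 5′ end of the expression cassette and an SV40 polyadenylation signal at the 3′ end.

The payload is human lamin A (LMNA, corresponding to the prelamin-A/C reference transcript given in the record) expressed from the CMV promoter as an mPapaya–lamin A fusion. mPapaya is an engineered monomeric yellow fluorescent protein derived from a Zoanthus species protein, with recorded excitation and emission maxima of 530 nm and 541 nm. Lamin A is an intermediate filament component of the nuclear lamina, so the fusion directs fluorescence to the nuclear envelope. The "C-18" in the name probably denotes the C-type fusion orientation and a linker length, but the record does not explain it, and the cloning method is listed as unknown.

The construct serves as a nuclear envelope localisation marker for fluorescence imaging in mammalian cells. It also shows how mPapaya performs as a fusion tag on a structural protein whose assembly is sensitive to oligomerising tags.
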