>Addgene plasmid #56397 | mPapaya-LaminA-C-18 | addgene partial sequence | sequence record 119759 | SV40pA-R 5'-GAAATTTGTGATGCTATTGC-3'
CAACAATTGCATTCATTTTATGTTTTCAGGTTCAGGGGGAGGTGTGGGAGGTTTTTTAAAGCAAGTAAAA
CCTCTACAAATGTGGTATGGCTGATTATGATCAGTTATCTAGATCCGGTGGATCCTTACATGATGCTGCA
GTTCTGGGGGCTCTGGGTTCGGGGGCTGGAGTTGCCCAGGAGGTAGGAGCGGGTGACCAGATTGTCCCCG
AAGCTGCCACCCCCACTGCCCCCCACACTGCGGTAGCTGCGAGTGACCGTGACACTGGAGGCAGAAGAGC
CAGAGGAGATGGGTCCGCCCACCTGGGCTCCTGAGCCGCTGGCAGATGCCTTGTCGGCAGGCTGCCCGCA
GGTCCCGCACAGCACGGTGCGCGAGCGCAGGTTGTACTCAGCGGGGTCCCCCGAGCTGCTGCAGTGGGAG
CCGTGGTGGTGATGGAGCAGGTCATCTCCATCCTCATCCTCGTCGTCCTCAACCACAGTCACTGAGCGCA
CCAGCTTGCGCATGGCCACTTCTTCCCCAGTGGAGTTGATGAGAGCCGTACGCAGGCTGTTCCCGCAGCC
CCAGGTGTTCTGTGCCTTCCACACCAGGTCGGTAGGGGGGCTGTGGGTGGCCCCAGCTCCTGCAGCCCAG
ATCGTCACCACCTGCCCAGCCTTCAGGGTGAACTTTGGTGGGAACCGGTAAGTCAGCAAGGGATCATCTC
CATTCTGGCGCTTGATCTGCCAATTGCCCATGGACTGGTCCTCATTGGACTTGTTGCGCAGCCGGACAAA
CTTGCCCTCCTCATCCACCTCCTCCACGGCCACGCGCCCGCTAGTGCGTGCGTGCTGTGAGAAGCTGCTG
CGGCTCTCAGTGGACTCCAGTTTGCGCTTTTTGGTG
